>Addgene plasmid #82187 | pDONR223_FGFR3_K650E | addgene full sequence | sequence record 164049 | Addgene NGS result 5'--3'
GGCAGTTCCCTACTCTCGCGTTAACGCTAGCATGGATGTTTTCCCAGTCACGACGTTGTAAAACGACGGC
CAGTCTTAAGCTCGGGCCCCAAATAATGATTTTATTTTGACTGATAGTGACCTGTTCGTTGCAACAAATT
GATGAGCAATGCTTTTTTATAATGCCAACTTTGTACAAAAAAGTTGGCATGGGCGCCCCTGCCTGCGCCC
TCGCGCTCTGCGTGGCCGTGGCCATCGTGGCCGGCGCCTCCTCGGAGTCCTTGGGGACGGAGCAGCGCGT
CGTGGGGCGAGCGGCAGAAGTCCCGGGCCCAGAGCCCGGCCAGCAGGAGCAGTTGGTCTTCGGCAGCGGG
GATGCTGTGGAGCTGAGCTGTCCCCCGCCCGGGGGTGGTCCCATGGGGCCCACTGTCTGGGTCAAGGATG
GCACAGGGCTGGTGCCCTCGGAGCGTGTCCTGGTGGGGCCCCAGCGGCTGCAGGTGCTGAATGCCTCCCA
CGAGGACTCCGGGGCCTACAGCTGCCGGCAGCGGCTCACGCAGCGCGTACTGTGCCACTTCAGTGTGCGG
GTGACAGACGCTCCATCCTCGGGAGATGACGAAGACGGGGAGGACGAGGCTGAGGACACAGGTGTGGACA
CAGGGGCCCCTTACTGGACACGGCCCGAGCGGATGGACAAGAAGCTGCTGGCCGTGCCGGCCGCCAACAC
CGTCCGCTTCCGCTGCCCAGCCGCTGGCAACCCCACTCCCTCCATCTCCTGGCTGAAGAACGGCAGGGAG
TTCCGCGGCGAGCACCGCATTGGAGGCATCAAGCTGCGGCATCAGCAGTGGAGCCTGGTCATGGAAAGCG
TGGTGCCCTCGGACCGCGGCAACTACACCTGCGTCGTGGAGAACAAGTTTGGCAGCATCCGGCAGACGTA
CACGCTGGACGTGCTGGAGCGCTCCCCGCACCGGCCCATCCTGCAGGCGGGGCTGCCGGCCAACCAGACG
GCGGTGCTGGGCAGCGACGTGGAGTTCCACTGCAAGGTGTACAGTGACGCACAGCCCCACATCCAGTGGC
TCAAGCACGTGGAGGTGAATGGCAGCAAGGTGGGCCCGGACGGCACACCCTACGTTACCGTGCTCAAGAC
GGCGGGCGCTAACACCACCGACAAGGAGCTAGAGGTTCTCTCCTTGCACAACGTCACCTTTGAGGACGCC
GGGGAGTACACCTGCCTGGCGGGCAATTCTATTGGGTTTTCTCATCACTCTGCGTGGCTGGTGGTGCTGC
CAGCCGAGGAGGAGCTGGTGGAGGCTGACGAGGCGGGCAGTGTGTATGCAGGCATCCTCAGCTACGGGGT
GGGCTTCTTCCTGTTCATCCTGGTGGTGGCGGCTGTGACGCTCTGCCGCCTGCGCAGCCCCCCCAAGAAA
GGCCTGGGCTCCCCCACCGTGCACAAGATCTCCCGCTTCCCGCTCAAGCGACAGGTGTCCCTGGAGTCCA
ACGCGTCCATGAGCTCCAACACACCACTGGTGCGCATCGCAAGGCTGTCCTCAGGGGAGGGCCCCACGCT
GGCCAATGTCTCCGAGCTCGAGCTGCCTGCCGACCCCAAATGGGAGCTGTCTCGGGCCCGGCTGACCCTG
GGCAAGCCCCTTGGGGAGGGCTGCTTCGGCCAGGTGGTCATGGCGGAGGCCATCGGCATTGACAAGGACC
GGGCCGCCAAGCCTGTCACCGTAGCCGTGAAGATGCTGAAAGACGATGCCACTGACAAGGACCTGTCGGA
CCTGGTGTCTGAGATGGAGATGATGAAGATGATCGGGAAACACAAAAACATCATCAACCTGCTGGGCGCC
TGCACGCAGGGCGGGCCCCTGTACGTGCTGGTGGAGTACGCGGCCAAGGGTAACCTGCGGGAGTTTCTGC
GGGCGCGGCGGCCCCCGGGCCTGGACTACTCCTTCGACACCTGCAAGCCGCCCGAGGAGCAGCTCACCTT
CAAGGACCTGGTGTCCTGTGCCTACCAGGTGGCCCGGGGCATGGAGTACTTGGCCTCCCAGAAGTGCATC
CACAGGGACCTGGCTGCCCGCAATGTGCTGGTGACCGAGGACAACGTGATGAAGATCGCAGACTTCGGGC
TGGCCCGGGACGTGCACAACCTCGACTACTACAAGGAGACAACCAACGGCCGGCTGCCCGTGAAGTGGAT
GGCGCCTGAGGCCTTGTTTGACCGAGTCTACACTCACCAGAGTGACGTCTGGTCCTTTGGGGTCCTGCTC
TGGGAGATCTTCACGCTGGGGGGCTCCCCGTACCCCGGCATCCCTGTGGAGGAGCTCTTCAAGCTGCTGA
AGGAGGGCCACCGCATGGACAAGCCCGCCAACTGCACACACGACCTGTACATGATCATGCGGGAGTGCTG
GCATGCCGCGCCCTCCCAGAGGCCCACCTTCAAGCAGCTGGTGGAGGACCTGGACCGTGTCCTTACCGTG
ACGTCCACCGACGAGTACCTGGACCTGTCAGCGCCTTTCGAGCAGTACTCCCCGGGTGGCCAGGACACCC
CCAGCTCCAGCTCCTCAGGGGACGACTCCGTGTTTGCCCACGACCTGCTGCCCCCGGCCCCACCCAGCAG
TGGGGGCTCGCGGACGTGACCAACTTTCTTGTACAAAGTTGGCATTATAAGAAAGCATTGCTTATCAATT
TGTTGCAACGAACAGGTCACTATCAGTCAAAATAAAATCATTATTTGCCATCCAGCTGATATCCCCTATA
GTGAGTCGTATTACATGGTCATAGCTGTTTCCTGGCAGCTCTGGCCCGTGTCTCAAAATCTCTGATGTTA
CATTGCACAAGATAAAAATATATCATCATGCCTCCTCTAGACCAGCCAGGACAGAAATGCCTCGACTTCG
CTGCTACCCAAGGTTGCCGGGTGACGCACACCGTGGAAACGGATGAAGGCACGAACCCAGTGGACATAAG
CCTGTTCGGTTCGTAAGCTGTAATGCAAGTAGCGTATGCGCTCACGCAACTGGTCCAGAACCTTGACCGA
ACGCAGCGGTGGTAACGGCGCAGTGGCGGTTTTCATGGCTTGTTATGACTGTTTTTTTGGGGTACAGTCT
ATGCCTCGGGCATCCAAGCAGCAAGCGCGTTACGCCGTGGGTCGATGTTTGATGTTATGGAGCAGCAACG
ATGTTACGCAGCAGGGCAGTCGCCCTAAAACAAAGTTAAACATTATGAGGGAAGCGGTGATCGCCGAAGT
ATCGACTCAACTATCAGAGGTAGTTGGCGTCATCGAGCGCCATCTCGAACCGACGTTGCTGGCCGTACAT
TTGTACGGCTCCGCAGTGGATGGCGGCCTGAAGCCACACAGTGATATTGATTTGCTGGTTACGGTGACCG
TAAGGCTTGATGAAACAACGCGGCGAGCTTTGATCAACGACCTTTTGGAAACTTCGGCTTCCCCTGGAGA
GAGCGAGATTCTCCGCGCTGTAGAAGTCACCATTGTTGTGCACGACGACATCATTCCGTGGCGTTATCCA
GCTAAGCGCGAACTGCAATTTGGAGAATGGCAGCGCAATGACATTCTTGCAGGTATCTTCGAGCCAGCCA
CGATCGACATTGATCTGGCTATCTTGCTGACAAAAGCAAGAGAACATAGCGTTGCCTTGGTAGGTCCAGC
GGCGGAGGAACTCTTTGATCCGGTTCCTGAACAGGATCTATTTGAGGCGCTAAATGAAACCTTAACGCTA
TGGAACTCGCCGCCCGACTGGGCTGGCGATGAGCGAAATGTAGTGCTTACGTTGTCCCGCATTTGGTACA
GCGCAGTAACCGGCAAAATCGCGCCGAAGGATGTCGCTGCCGACTGGGCAATGGAGCGCCTGCCGGCCCA
GTATCAGCCCGTCATACTTGAAGCTAGACAGGCTTATCTTGGACAAGAAGAAGATCGCTTGGCCTCGCGC
GCAGATCAGTTGGAAGAATTTGTCCACTACGTGAAAGGCGAGATCACCAAGGTAGTCGGCAAATAACCCT
CGAGCCACCCATGACCAAAATCCCTTAACGTGAGTTACGCGTCGTTCCACTGAGCGTCAGACCCCGTAGA
AAAGATCAAAGGATCTTCTTGAGATCCTTTTTTTCTGCGCGTAATCTGCTGCTTGCAAACAAAAAAACCA
CCGCTACCAGCGGTGGTTTGTTTGCCGGATCAAGAGCTACCAACTCTTTTTCCGAAGGTAACTGGCTTCA
GCAGAGCGCAGATACCAAATACTGTTCTTCTAGTGTAGCCGTAGTTAGGCCACCACTTCAAGAACTCTGT
AGCACCGCCTACATACCTCGCTCTGCTAATCCTGTTACCAGTGGCTGCTGCCAGTGGCGATAAGTCGTGT
CTTACCGGGTTGGACTCAAGACGATAGTTACCGGATAAGGCGCAGCGGTCGGGCTGAACGGGGGGTTCGT
GCACACAGCCCAGCTTGGAGCGAACGACCTACACCGAACTGAGATACCTACAGCGTGAGCTATGAGAAAG
CGCCACGCTTCCCGAAGGGAGAAAGGCGGACAGGTATCCGGTAAGCGGCAGGGTCGGAACAGGAGAGCGC
ACGAGGGAGCTTCCAGGGGGAAACGCCTGGTATCTTTATAGTCCTGTCGGGTTTCGCCACCTCTGACTTG
AGCGTCGATTTTTGTGATGCTCGTCAGGGGGGCGGAGCCTATGGAAAAACGCCAGCAACGCGGCCTTTTT
ACGGTTCCTGGCCTTTTGCTGGCCTTTTGCTCACATGTTCTTTCCTGCGTTATCCCCTGATTCTGTGGAT
AACCGTATTACCGCCTTTGAGTGAGCTGATACCGCTCGCCGCAGCCGAACGACCGAGCGCAGCGAGTCAG
TGAGCGAGGAAGCGGAAGAGCGCCCAATACGCAAACCGCCTCTCCCCGCGCGTTGGCCGATTCATTAATG
CAGCTGGCACGACAGGTTTCCCGACTGGAAAGCGGGCAGTGAGCGCAACGCAATTAATACGCGTACCGCT
AGCCAGGAAGAGTTTGTAGAAACGCAAAAAGGCCATCCGTCAGGATGGCCTTCTGCTTAGTTTGATGCCT
GGCAGTTTATGGCGGGCGTCCTGCCCGCCACCCTCCGGGCCGTTGCTTCACAACGTTCAAATCCGCTCCC
GGCGGATTTGTCCTACTCAGGAGAGCGTTCACCGACAAACAACAGATAAAACGAAAGGCCCAGTCTTCCG
ACTGAGCCTTTCGTTTTATTTGATGCCT
Features (pLannotate 1.2.2; 12 found; start..end, strand, type, name):
     38..74      -  CDS            lacZα (fragment): LacZα fragment of β-galactosidase; lacZ fragment
     91..186     +  protein_bind   attL3: mutant version of attL; recombination site for the Gateway® LR reaction LR Clonase™
    189..2606    +  CDS            FGFR3: FGFR3_HUMAN - Also known as JTK4. Experimental evidence at protein level: Swiss-Prot protein existence level 1. Tyrosine-protein kinase that acts as cell-surface receptor for fibroblast growth factors and plays an essential role in the regulation of cell proliferation, differentiation and apoptosis. Plays an essential role in the regulation of chondrocyte differentiation, proliferation and apoptosis, and is required for normal skeleton development. Regulates both osteogenesis and postnatal bone mineralization by osteoblasts. Promotes apoptosis in chondrocytes, but can also promote cancer cell
   2611..2706    -  protein_bind   attL3: mutant version of attL; recombination site for the Gateway® LR reaction LR Clonase™
   2725..2743    -  promoter       T7 promoter: promoter for bacteriophage T7 RNA polymerase
   2933..2956    +  promoter       Pc promoter (fragment): intI1 (promoter lies within the coding sequence); class 1 integron promoter
   3132..3188    +  CDS            GmR (fragment): gentamycin acetyltransferase; aacC1; confers resistance to gentamycin
   3195..3986    +  CDS            SmR: aminoglycoside adenylyltransferase (Murphy, 1985); aadA; confers resistance to spectinomycin and streptomycin
   4079..4667    +  rep_origin     ori: high-copy-number ColE1/pMB1/pBR322/pUC origin of replication
   4850..4942    +  CDS            lacI (fragment): lac repressor; lacI; The lac repressor binds to the lac operator to inhibit transcription in E. coli. This inhibition can be relieved by adding lactose or isopropyl-β-D-thiogalactopyranoside (IPTG).
   4997..5024    -  terminator     rrnB T2 terminator: transcription terminator T2 from the E. coli rrnB gene
   5156..5199    +  terminator     rrnB T1 terminator: Escherichia coli rrnB; transcription terminator T1 from the E. coli rrnB gene
