[The description below was written by a language model from this plasmid's Addgene catalogue record and pLannotate feature annotations shown in this document.]
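Description:
pDONR223_FGFR3_K650E is a Gateway entry clone built on the Invitrogen pDONR223 backbone and carrying the human FGFR3 open reading frame with the K650E substitution. It is a bacterial propagation and shuttling plasmid rather than an expression vector. The record lists no promoter for the insert, and the only nearby promoter annotated is a T7 promoter lying downstream of the cassette in the reverse orientation. The plasmid replicates in E. coli from a high-copy ColE1/pUC-type origin and is selected with spectinomycin through the aadA (SmR) aminoglycoside adenylyltransferase gene. That gene sits downstream of a class 1 integron Pc promoter fragment and a remnant of a gentamicin resistance gene. Short lacZα and lacI fragments and the rrnB T1 and T2 terminators are backbone remnants, and the terminators help insulate the cloning region from read-through transcription.

The FGFR3 coding sequence, about 2.4 kb within the 5.2 kb sequenced plasmid, is flanked by two attL recombination sites. The automated annotation labels both as an attL variant. These sites allow the ORF to be moved by an LR Clonase reaction into any compatible Gateway destination vector, such as lentiviral or other mammalian expression backbones. The depositor notes a "closed" configuration, meaning a stop codon directly follows the insert, so the clone suits native or N-terminally tagged expression but not C-terminal fusions. FGFR3 encodes a fibroblast growth factor receptor tyrosine kinase involved in cell proliferation, differentiation and skeletal development. This allele belongs to the Target Accelerator Plasmid Collection, assembled for systematic functional testing of cancer-associated variants, and was also used in morphological profiling of gene and allele function.
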