Addgene plasmid #82187: pDONR223_FGFR3_K650E
Purpose: Gateway Donor vector containing FGFR3 , part of the Target Accelerator Plasmid Collection.
Depositing lab: Jesse Boehm & William Hahn & David Root. Depositing organization: Broad Institute. Publication: Systematic Functional Interrogation of Rare Cancer Variants Identifies Oncogenic Alleles. Kim E, Ilic N, Shrestha Y, Zou L, Kamburov A, Zhu C, Yang X, Lubonja R, Tran N, Nguyen C, Lawrence MS, Piccioni F, Bagul M, Doench JG, Chouinard CR, Wu X, Hogstrom L, Natoli T, Tamayo P, Horn H, Corsello SM, Lage K, Root DE, Subramanian A, Golub TR, Getz G, Boehm JS, Hahn WC. Cancer Discov. 2016 Jul;6(7):714-26. doi: 10.1158/2159-8290.CD-16-0160. Epub 2016 May 4. PubMed 27147599.
Backbone
  Vector backbone: pDONR223
  Backbone manufacturer: Invitrogen
  Backbone size w/o insert (bp): 2790
  Vector type: Gateway Entry vector
Growth in bacteria
  Bacterial resistance: Spectinomycin, 50 μg/mL
  Growth temperature: 37°C
  Growth strain: DH5alpha
  Copy number: High Copy
Gene/Insert
  Gene/Insert name: FGFR3
  Species: H. sapiens (human)
  Mutation: K650E
  GenBank ID: NM_000142.4
  Entrez Gene: FGFR3 (a.k.a. ACH, CD333, CEK2, HSFGFR3EX, JTK4)
  Promoter: None
  Cloning method: Gateway Cloning
  Sequencing primers: 5′ M13pUC-fwd; 3′ M13-Rev
Terms and licenses: Academic/Nonprofit Terms; Industry Terms: Not Available to Industry
Depositor comments: Closed state: stop codon immediately follows insert Supporting reference: Systematic morphological profiling of human gene and allele function via Cell Painting. Rohban MH, et al. Elife. 2017, Mar 18;6. pii: e24060. PubMed PMID 28315521
How to cite: pDONR223_FGFR3_K650E was a gift from Jesse Boehm & William Hahn & David Root (Addgene plasmid # 82187 ; http://n2t.net/addgene:82187 ; RRID:Addgene_82187)
