>Addgene plasmid #82187 | pDONR223_FGFR3_K650E | depositor partial sequence | sequence record 155558 | Insert sequence
ATGGGCGCCCCTGCCTGCGCCCTCGCGCTCTGCGTGGCCGTGGCCATCGTGGCCGGCGCCTCCTCGGAGT
CCTTGGGGACGGAGCAGCGCGTCGTGGGGCGAGCGGCAGAAGTCCCGGGCCCAGAGCCCGGCCAGCAGGA
GCAGTTGGTCTTCGGCAGCGGGGATGCTGTGGAGCTGAGCTGTCCCCCGCCCGGGGGTGGTCCCATGGGG
CCCACTGTCTGGGTCAAGGATGGCACAGGGCTGGTGCCCTCGGAGCGTGTCCTGGTGGGGCCCCAGCGGC
TGCAGGTGCTGAATGCCTCCCACGAGGACTCCGGGGCCTACAGCTGCCGGCAGCGGCTCACGCAGCGCGT
ACTGTGCCACTTCAGTGTGCGGGTGACAGACGCTCCATCCTCGGGAGATGACGAAGACGGGGAGGACGAG
GCTGAGGACACAGGTGTGGACACAGGGGCCCCTTACTGGACACGGCCCGAGCGGATGGACAAGAAGCTGC
TGGCCGTGCCGGCCGCCAACACCGTCCGCTTCCGCTGCCCAGCCGCTGGCAACCCCACTCCCTCCATCTC
CTGGCTGAAGAACGGCAGGGAGTTCCGCGGCGAGCACCGCATTGGAGGCATCAAGCTGCGGCATCAGCAG
TGGAGCCTGGTCATGGAAAGCGTGGTGCCCTCGGACCGCGGCAACTACACCTGCGTCGTGGAGAACAAGT
TTGGCAGCATCCGGCAGACGTACACGCTGGACGTGCTGGAGCGCTCCCCGCACCGGCCCATCCTGCAGGC
GGGGCTGCCGGCCAACCAGACGGCGGTGCTGGGCAGCGACGTGGAGTTCCACTGCAAGGTGTACAGTGAC
GCACAGCCCCACATCCAGTGGCTCAAGCACGTGGAGGTGAATGGCAGCAAGGTGGGCCCGGACGGCACAC
CCTACGTTACCGTGCTCAAGACGGCGGGCGCTAACACCACCGACAAGGAGCTAGAGGTTCTCTCCTTGCA
CAACGTCACCTTTGAGGACGCCGGGGAGTACACCTGCCTGGCGGGCAATTCTATTGGGTTTTCTCATCAC
TCTGCGTGGCTGGTGGTGCTGCCAGCCGAGGAGGAGCTGGTGGAGGCTGACGAGGCGGGCAGTGTGTATG
CAGGCATCCTCAGCTACGGGGTGGGCTTCTTCCTGTTCATCCTGGTGGTGGCGGCTGTGACGCTCTGCCG
CCTGCGCAGCCCCCCCAAGAAAGGCCTGGGCTCCCCCACCGTGCACAAGATCTCCCGCTTCCCGCTCAAG
CGACAGGTGTCCCTGGAGTCCAACGCGTCCATGAGCTCCAACACACCACTGGTGCGCATCGCAAGGCTGT
CCTCAGGGGAGGGCCCCACGCTGGCCAATGTCTCCGAGCTCGAGCTGCCTGCCGACCCCAAATGGGAGCT
GTCTCGGGCCCGGCTGACCCTGGGCAAGCCCCTTGGGGAGGGCTGCTTCGGCCAGGTGGTCATGGCGGAG
GCCATCGGCATTGACAAGGACCGGGCCGCCAAGCCTGTCACCGTAGCCGTGAAGATGCTGAAAGACGATG
CCACTGACAAGGACCTGTCGGACCTGGTGTCTGAGATGGAGATGATGAAGATGATCGGGAAACACAAAAA
CATCATCAACCTGCTGGGCGCCTGCACGCAGGGCGGGCCCCTGTACGTGCTGGTGGAGTACGCGGCCAAG
GGTAACCTGCGGGAGTTTCTGCGGGCGCGGCGGCCCCCGGGCCTGGACTACTCCTTCGACACCTGCAAGC
CGCCCGAGGAGCAGCTCACCTTCAAGGACCTGGTGTCCTGTGCCTACCAGGTGGCCCGGGGCATGGAGTA
CTTGGCCTCCCAGAAGTGCATCCACAGGGACCTGGCTGCCCGCAATGTGCTGGTGACCGAGGACAACGTG
ATGAAGATCGCAGACTTCGGGCTGGCCCGGGACGTGCACAACCTCGACTACTACAAGGAGACAACCAACG
GCCGGCTGCCCGTGAAGTGGATGGCGCCTGAGGCCTTGTTTGACCGAGTCTACACTCACCAGAGTGACGT
CTGGTCCTTTGGGGTCCTGCTCTGGGAGATCTTCACGCTGGGGGGCTCCCCGTACCCCGGCATCCCTGTG
GAGGAGCTCTTCAAGCTGCTGAAGGAGGGCCACCGCATGGACAAGCCCGCCAACTGCACACACGACCTGT
ACATGATCATGCGGGAGTGCTGGCATGCCGCGCCCTCCCAGAGGCCCACCTTCAAGCAGCTGGTGGAGGA
CCTGGACCGTGTCCTTACCGTGACGTCCACCGACGAGTACCTGGACCTGTCAGCGCCTTTCGAGCAGTAC
TCCCCGGGTGGCCAGGACACCCCCAGCTCCAGCTCCTCAGGGGACGACTCCGTGTTTGCCCACGACCTGC
TGCCCCCGGCCCCACCCAGCAGTGGGGGCTCGCGGACG
